>Addgene plasmid #214454 | p663-UBC-PM-miniTurbo-V5_IDG-K | addgene full sequence | sequence record 433841 | Addgene NGS Result
CCTCCGGAGGCCCGGCATTCTGCACGCTTCAAAAGCGCACGTCTGCCGCGCTGTTCTCCTCTTCCTCATC
TCCGGGCCTTTCGACCTGCAGCCCAAGCTTACCATGACCGAGTACAAGCCCACGGTGCGCCTCGCCACCC
GCGACGACGTCCCCAGGGCCGTACGCACCCTCGCCGCCGCGTTCGCCGACTACCCCGCCACGCGCCACAC
CGTCGATCCGGACCGCCACATCGAGCGGGTCACCGAGCTGCAAGAACTCTTCCTCACGCGCGTCGGGCTC
GACATCGGCAAGGTGTGGGTCGCGGACGACGGCGCCGCGGTGGCGGTCTGGACCACGCCGGAGAGCGTCG
AAGCGGGGGCGGTGTTCGCCGAGATCGGCCCGCGCATGGCCGAGTTGAGCGGTTCCCGGCTGGCCGCGCA
GCAACAGATGGAAGGCCTCCTGGCGCCGCACCGGCCCAAGGAGCCCGCGTGGTTCCTGGCCACCGTCGGC
GTCTCGCCCGACCACCAGGGCAAGGGTCTGGGCAGCGCCGTCGTGCTCCCCGGAGTGGAGGCGGCCGAGC
GCGCCGGGGTGCCCGCCTTCCTGGAGACCTCCGCGCCCCGCAACCTCCCCTTCTACGAGCGGCTCGGCTT
CACCGTCACCGCCGACGTCGAGGTGCCCGAAGGACCGCGCACCTGGTGCATGACCCGCAAGCCCGGTGCC
TGACGCCCGCCCCACGACCCGCAGCGCCCGACCGAAAGGAGCGCACGACCCCATGCATCTCGAGGGCCCG
GTACCTTTAAGACCAATGACTTACAAGGCAGCTGTAGATCTTAGCCACTTTTTAAAAGAAAAGGGGGGAC
TGGAAGGGCTAGCTCACTCCCAACGAAGACAAGATCTGCTTTTTGCTTGTACTGGGTCTCTCTGGTTAGA
CCAGATCTGAGCCTGGGAGCTCTCTGGCTAACTAGGGAACCCACTGCTTAAGCCTCAATAAAGCTTGCCT
TGAGTGCTTCAAGTAGTGTGTGCCCGTCTGTTGTGTGACTCTGGTAACTAGAGATCCCTCAGACCCTTTT
AGTCAGTGTGGAAAATCTCTAGCAGTAGTAGTTCATGTCATCTTATTATTCAGTATTTATAACTTGCAAA
GAAATGAATATCAGAGAGTGAGAGGAACTTGTTTATTGCAGCTTATAATGGTTACAAATAAAGCAATAGC
ATCACAAATTTCACAAATAAAGCATTTTTTTCACTGCATTCTAGTTGTGGTTTGTCCAAACTCATCAATG
TATCTTATCATGTCTGGCTCTAGCTATCCCGCCCCTAACTCCGCCCATCCCGCCCCTAACTCCGCCCAGT
TCCGCCCATTCTCCGCCCCATGGCTGACTAATTTTTTTTATTTATGCAGAGGCCGAGGCCGCCTCGGCCT
CTGAGCTATTCCAGAAGTAGTGAGGAGGCTTTTTTGGAGGCCTAGGGACGTACCCAATTCGCCCTATAGT
GAGTCGTATTACGCGCGCTCACTGGCCGTCGTTTTACAACGTCGTGACTGGGAAAACCCTGGCGTTACCC
AACTTAATCGCCTTGCAGCACATCCCCCTTTCGCCAGCTGGCGTAATAGCGAAGAGGCCCGCACCGATCG
CCCTTCCCAACAGTTGCGCAGCCTGAATGGCGAATGGG
[124 nt withheld, positions 1649-1772]
C
[91 nt withheld, positions 1774-1864]
A
[49 nt withheld, positions 1866-1914]
CCTTTGACGTTGGAGTCCACGTTCTTT
[37 nt withheld, positions 1942-1978]
ACCCTATCTCGGTCTATTCTTTTGATTTATAAGGGATTTTGCCGATTTCGGCCTATTGGTTAAAAAATGA
GCTGATTTAACAAAAATTTAACGCGAATTTTAACAAAATATTAACGCTTACAATTTAGGTGGCACTTTTC
GGGGAAATGTGCGCGGAACCCCTATTTGTTTATTTTTCTAAATACATTCAAATATGTATCCGCTCATGAG
ACAATAACCCTGATAAATGCTTCAATAATATTGAAAAAGGAAGAGTATGAGTATTCAACATTTCCGTGTC
GCCCTTATTCCCTTTTTTGCGGCATTTTGCCTTCCTGTTTTTGCTCACCCAGAAACGCTGGTGAAAGTAA
AAGATGCTGAAGATCAGTTGGGTGCACGAGTGGGTTACATCGAACTGGATCTCAACAGCGGTAAGATCCT
TGAGAGTTTTCGCCCCGAAGAACGTTTTCCAATGATGAGCACTTTTAAAGTTCTGCTATGTGGCGCGGTA
TTATCCCGTATTGACGCCGGGCAAGAGCAACTCGGTCGCCGCATACACTATTCTCAGAATGACTTGGTTG
AGTACTCACCAGTCACAGAAAAGCATCTTACGGATGGCATGACAGTAAGAGAATTATGCAGTGCTGCCAT
AACCATGAGTGATAACACTGCGGCCAACTTACTTCTGACAACGATCGGAGGACCGAAGGAGCTAACCGCT
TTTTTGCACAACATGGGGGATCATGTAACTCGCCTTGATCGTTGGGAACCGGAGCTGAATGAAGCCATAC
CAAACGACGAGCGTGACACCACGATGCCTGTAGCAATGGCAACAACGTTGCGCAAACTATTAACTGGCGA
ACTACTTACTCTAGCTTCCCGGCAACAATTAATAGACTGGATGGAGGCGGATAAAGTTGCAGGACCACTT
CTGCGCTCGGCCCTTCCGGCTGGCTGGTTTATTGCTGATAAATCTGGAGCCGGTGAGCGTGGGTCTCGCG
GTATCATTGCAGCACTGGGGCCAGATGGTAAGCCCTCCCGTATCGTAGTTATCTACACGACGGGGAGTCA
GGCAACTATGGATGAACGAAATAGACAGATCGCTGAGATAGGTGCCTCACTGATTAAGCATTGGTAACTG
TCAGACCAAGTTTACTCATATATACTTTAGATTGATTTAAAACTTCATTTTTAATTTAAAAGGATCTAGG
TGAAGATCCTTTTTGATAATCTCATGACCAAAATCCCTTAACGTGAGTTTTCGTTCCACTGAGCGTCAGA
CCCCGTAGAAAAGATCAAAGGATCTTCTTGAGATCCTTTTTTTCTGCGCGTAATCTGCTGCTTGCAAACA
AAAAAACCACCGCTACCAGCGGTGGTTTGTTTGCCGGATCAAGAGCTACCAACTCTTTTTCCGAAGGTAA
CTGGCTTCAGCAGAGCGCAGATACCAAATACTGTTCTTCTAGTGTAGCCGTAGTTAGGCCACCACTTCAA
GAACTCTGTAGCACCGCCTACATACCTCGCTCTGCTAATCCTGTTACCAGTGGCTGCTGCCAGTGGCGAT
AAGTCGTGTCTTACCGGGTTGGACTCAAGACGATAGTTACCGGATAAGGCGCAGCGGTCGGGCTGAACGG
GGGGTTCGTGCACACAGCCCAGCTTGGAGCGAACGACCTACACCGAACTGAGATACCTACAGCGTGAGCT
ATGAGAAAGCGCCACGCTTCCCGAAGGGAGAAAGGCGGACAGGTATCCGGTAAGCGGCAGGGTCGGAACA
GGAGAGCGCACGAGGGAGCTTCCAGGGGGAAACGCCTGGTATCTTTATAGTCCTGTCGGGTTTCGCCACC
TCTGACTTGAGCGTCGATTTTTGTGATGCTCGTCAGGGGGGCGGAGCCTATGGAAAAACGCCAGCAACGC
GGCCTTTTTACGGTTCCTGGCCTTTTGCTGGCCTTTTGCTCACATGTTCTTTCCTGCGTTATCCCCTGAT
TCTGTGGATAACCGTATTACCGCCTTTGAGTGAGCTGATACCGCTCGCCGCAGCCGAACGACCGAGCGCA
GCGAGTCAGTGAGCGAGGAAGCGGAAGAGCGCCCAATACGCAAACCGCCTCTCCCCGCGCGTTGGCCGAT
TCATTAATGCAGCTGGCACGACAGGTTTCCCGACTGGAAAGCGGGCAGTGAGCGCAACGCAATTAATGTG
AGTTAGCTCACTCATTAGGCACCCCAGGCTTTACACTTTATGCTTCCGGCTCGTATGTTGTGTGGAATTG
TGAGCGGATAACAATTTCACACAGGAAACAGCTATGACCATGATTACGCCAAGCGCGCAATTAACCCTCA
CTAAAGGGAACAAAAGCTGGAGCTGCAAGCTTAATGTAGTCTTATGCAATACTCTTGTAGTCTTGCAACA
TGGTAACGATGAGTTAGCAACATGCCTTACAAGGAGAGAAAAAGCACCGTGCATGCCGATTGGTGGAAGT
AAGGTGGTACGATCGTGCCTTATTAGGAAGGCAACAGACGGGTCTGACATGGATTGGACGAACCACTGAA
TTGCCGCATTGCAGAGATATTGTATTTAAGTGCCTAGCTCGATACATAAACGGGTCTCTCTGGTTAGACC
AGATCTGAGCCTGGGAGCTCTCTGGCTAACTAGGGAACCCACTGCTTAAGCCTCAATAAAGCTTGCCTTG
AGTGCTTCAAGTAGTGTGTGCCCGTCTGTTGTGTGACTCTGGTAACTAGAGATCCCTCAGACCCTTTTAG
TCAGTGTGGAAAATCTCTAGCAGTGGCGCCCGAACAGGGACTTGAAAGCGAAAGGGAAACCAGAGGAGCT
CTCTCGACGCAGGACTCGGCTTGCTGAAGCGCGCACGGCAAGAGGCGAGGGGCGGCGACTGGTGAGTACG
CCAAAAATTTTGACTAGCGGAGGCTAGAAGGAGAGAGATGGGTGCGAGAGCGTCAGTATTAAGCGGGGGA
GAATTAGATCGCGATGGGAAAAAATTCGGTTAAGGCCAGGGGGAAAGAAAAAATATAAATTAAAACATAT
AGTATGGGCAAGCAGGGAGCTAGAACGATTCGCAGTTAATCCTGGCCTGTTAGAAACATCAGAAGGCTGT
AGACAAATACTGGGACAGCTACAACCATCCCTTCAGACAGGATCAGAAGAACTTAGATCATTATATAATA
CAGTAGCAACCCTCTATTGTGTGCATCAAAGGATAGAGATAAAAGACACCAAGGAAGCTTTAGACAAGAT
AGAGGAAGAGCAAAACAAAAGTAAGACCACCGCACAGCAAGCGGCCGCTGATCTTCAGACCTGGAGGAGG
AGATATGAGGGACAATTGGAGAAGTGAATTATATAAATATAAAGTAGTAAAAATTGAACCATTAGGAGTA
GCACCCACCAAGGCAAAGAGAAGAGTGGTGCAGAGAGAAAAAAGAGCAGTGGGAATAGGAGCTTTGTTCC
TTGGGTTCTTGGGAGCAGCAGGAAGCACTATGGGCGCAGCGTCAATGACGCTGACGGTACAGGCCAGACA
ATTATTGTCTGGTATAGTGCAGCAGCAGAACAATTTGCTGAGGGCTATTGAGGCGCAACAGCATCTGTTG
CAACTCACAGTCTGGGGCATCAAGCAGCTCCAGGCAAGAATCCTGGCTGTGGAAAGATACCTAAAGGATC
AACAGCTCCTGGGGATTTGGGGTTGCTCTGGAAAACTCATTTGCACCACTGCTGTGCCTTGGAATGCTAG
TTGGAGTAATAAATCTCTGGAACAGATTTGGAATCACACGACCTGGATGGAGTGGGACAGAGAAATTAAC
AATTACACAAGCTTAATACACTCCTTAATTGAAGAATCGCAAAACCAGCAAGAAAAGAATGAACAAGAAT
TATTGGAATTAGATAAATGGGCAAGTTTGTGGAATTGGTTTAACATAACAAATTGGCTGTGGTATATAAA
ATTATTCATAATGATAGTAGGAGGCTTGGTAGGTTTAAGAATAGTTTTTGCTGTACTTTCTATAGTGAAT
AGAGTTAGGCAGGGATATTCACCATTATCGTTTCAGACCCACCTCCCAACCCCGAGGGGACCCGACAGGC
CCGAAGGAATAGAAGAAGAAGGTGGAGAGAGAGACAGAGACAGATCCATTCGATTAGTGAACGGATCTCG
ACGGTATCGGTTAACTTTTAAAAGAAAAGGGGGGATTGGGGGGTACAGTGCAGGGGAAAGAATAGTAGAC
ATAATAGCAACAGACATACAAACTAAAGAATTACAAAAACAAATTACAAAATTCAAAATTTTATCGTCCA
GTGTGGTGGAATTCTGCAGATATCACAACTTTGTATAGAAAAGTTGGCCTCCGCGCCGGGTTTTGGCGCC
TCCCGCGGGCGCCCCCCTCCTCACGGCGAGCGCTGCCACGTCAGACGAAGGGCGCAGCGAGCGTCCTGAT
CCTTCCGCCCGGACGCTCAGGACAGCGGCCCGCTGCTCATAAGACTCGGCCTTAGAACCCCAGTATCAGC
AGAAGGACATTTTAGGACGGGACTTGGGTGACTCTAGGGCACTGGTTTTCTTTCCAGAGAGCGGAACAGG
CGAGGAAAAGTAGTCCCTTCTCGGCGATTCTGCGGAGGGATCTCCGTGGGGCGGTGAACGCCGATGATTA
TATAAGGACGCGCCGGGTGTGGCACAGCTAGTTCCGTCGCAGCCGGGATTTGGGTCGCGGTTCTTGTTTG
TGGATCGCTGTGATCGTCACTTGGTGAGTAGCGGGCTGCTGGGCTGGCCGGGGCTTTCGTGGCCGCCGGG
CCGCTCGGTGGGACGGAAGCGTGTGGAGAGACCGCCAAGGGCTGTAGTCTGGGTCCGCGAGCAAGGTTGC
CCTGAACTGGGGGTTGGGGGGAGCGCAGCAAAATGGCGGCTGTTCCCGAGTCTTGAATGGAAGACGCTTG
TGAGGCGGGCTGTGAGGTCGTTGAAACAAGGTGGGGGGCATGGTGGGCGGCAAGAACCCAAGGTCTTGAG
GCCTTCGCTAATGCGGGAAAGCTCTTATTCGGGTGAGATGGGCTGGGGCACCATCTGGGGACCCTGACGT
GAAGTTTGTCACTGACTGGAGAACTCGGTTTGTCGTCTGTTGCGGGGGCGGCAGTTATGGCGGTGCCGTT
GGGCAGTGCACCCGTACCTTTGGGAGCGCGCGCCCTCGTCGTGTCGTGACGTCACCCGTTCTGTTGGCTT
ATAATGCAGGGTGGGGCCACCTGCCGGTAGGTGTGCGGTAGGCTTTTCTCCGTCGCAGGACGCAGGGTTC
GGGCCTAGGGTAGGCTCTCCTGAATCGACAGGCGCCGGACCTCTGGTGAGGGGAGGGATAAGTGAGGCGT
CAGTTTCTTTGGTCGGTTTTATGTACCTATCTTCTTAAGTAGCTGAAGCTCCGGTTTTGAACTATGCGCT
CGGGGTTGGCGAGTGTGTTTTGTGAAGTTTTTTAGGCACCTTTTGAAATGTAATCATTTGGGTCAATATG
TAATTTTCAGTGTTAGACTAGTAAATTGTCCGCTAAATTCTGGCCGTTTTTGGCTTTTTTGTTAGACGCA
ACTTTGTACAAAAAAGCAGGCTTAATGGGATGTATAAAATCAAAAGGGAAAGACAGCGCGATCCCGCTGC
TGAACGCTAAACAGATTCTGGGACAGCTGGACGGCGGGAGCGTGGCAGTCCTGCCTGTGGTCGACTCCAC
CAATCAGTACCTGCTGGATCGAATCGGCGAGCTGAAGAGTGGGGATGCTTGCATTGCAGAATATCAGCAG
GCAGGGAGAGGAAGCAGAGGGAGGAAATGGTTCTCTCCTTTTGGAGCTAACCTGTACCTGAGTATGTTTT
GGCGCCTGAAGCGGGGACCAGCAGCAATCGGCCTGGGCCCGGTCATCGGAATTGTCATGGCAGAAGCGCT
GCGAAAGCTGGGAGCAGACAAGGTGCGAGTCAAATGGCCCAATGACCTGTATCTGCAGGATAGAAAGCTG
GCAGGCATCCTGGTGGAGCTGGCCGGAATAACAGGCGATGCTGCACAGATCGTCATTGGCGCCGGGATTA
ACGTGGCTATGAGGCGCGTGGAGGAAAGCGTGGTCAATCAGGGCTGGATCACACTGCAGGAAGCAGGGAT
TAACCTGGACAGGAATACTCTGGCCGCTATGCTGATCCGAGAGCTGCGGGCAGCCCTGGAACTGTTCGAG
CAGGAAGGCCTGGCTCCATATCTGTCACGGTGGGAGAAGCTGGATAACTTCATCAATAGACCCGTGAAGC
TGATCATTGGGGACAAAGAGATTTTCGGGATTAGCCGGGGGATTGATAAACAGGGAGCCCTGCTGCTGGA
ACAGGACGGAGTTATCAAACCCTGGATGGGCGGAGAAATCAGTCTGCGGTCTGCCGAAAAGGCTAGCGGC
AAGCCCATCCCCAACCCCCTGCTGGGCCTGGACAGCACCTAAAACCCAGCTTTCTTGTACAAAGTTGTGA
TATCCAGCACAGTGGCGGCCGCTCGACAATCAACCTCTGGATTACAAAATTTGTGAAAGATTGACTGGTA
TTCTTAACTATGTTGCTCCTTTTACGCTATGTGGATACGCTGCTTTAATGCCTTTGTATCATGCTATTGC
TTCCCGTATGGCTTTCATTTTCTCCTCCTTGTATAAATCCTGGTTGCTGTCTCTTTATGAGGAGTTGTGG
CCCGTTGTCAGGCAACGTGGCGTGGTGTGCACTGTGTTTGCTGACGCAACCCCCACTGGTTGGGGCATTG
CCACCACCTGTCAGCTCCTTTCCGGGACTTTCGCTTTCCCCCTCCCTATTGCCACGGCGGAACTCATCGC
CGCCTGCCTTGCCCGCTGCTGGACAGGGGCTCGGCTGTTGGGCACTGACAATTCCGTGGTGTTGTCGGGG
AAGCTGACGTCCTTTCCATGGCTGCTCGCCTGTGTTGCCACCTGGATTCTGCGCGGGACGTCCTTCTGCT
ACGTCCCTTCGGCCCTCAATCCAGCGGACCTTCCTTCCCGCGGCCTGCTGCCGGCTCTGCGGCCTCTTCC
GCGTCTTCGCCTTCGCCCTCAGACGAGTCGGATCTCCCTTTGGGCCGCCTCCCCGCCTGGAATTCTACCG
GGTAGGGGAGGCGCTTTTCCCAAGGCAGTCTGGAGCATGCGCTTTAGCAGCCCCGCTGGGCACTTGGCGC
TACACAAGTGGCCTCTGGCCTCGCACACATTCCACATCCACCGGTAGGCGCCAACCGGCTCCGTTCTTTG
GTGGCCCCTTCGCGCCACCTTCTACTCCTCCCCTAGTCAGGAAGTTCCCCCCCGCCCCGCAGCTCGCGTC
GTGCAGGACGTGACAAATGGAAGTAGCACGTCTCACTAGTCTCGTGCAGATGGACAGCACCGCTGAGCAA
TGGAAGCGGGTAGGCCTTTGGGGCAGCGGCCAATAGCAGCTTTGCTCCTTCGCTTTCTGGGCTCAGAGGC
TGGGAAGGGGTGGGTCCGGGGGCGGGCTCAGGGGCGGGCTCAGGGGCGGGGCGGGCGCCCGAAGGT
Features (pLannotate 1.2.2; 30 found; start..end, strand, type, name):
    104..703     +  CDS            PuroR: puromycin N-acetyltransferase; pac from Streptomyces alboniger; confers resistance to puromycin
    771..908     +  CDS            nef (fragment): NEF_HV1LA - Experimental evidence at protein level: Swiss-Prot protein existence level 1. Extracellular Nef protein targets CD4(+) T-lymphocytes for apoptosis by interacting with CXCR4 surface receptors. From Human immunodeficiency virus type 1 group M subtype B (isolate Lai) (HIV-1).
    894..1074    +  LTR            5' LTR (truncated): truncated 5' long terminal repeat (LTR) from HIV-1
   1146..1267    +  polyA_signal   SV40 poly(A) signal: SV40 polyadenylation signal
   1307..1442    +  rep_origin     SV40 ori: SV40 origin of replication
   1463..1481    -  promoter       T7 promoter: promoter for bacteriophage T7 RNA polymerase
   1489..1644    +  CDS            lacZα (fragment): LacZα fragment of β-galactosidase; lacZ fragment
   1649..2077    +  rep_origin     f1 ori (sequence partly withheld): f1 bacteriophage origin of replication; arrow indicates direction of (+) strand synthesis
   2130..2234    +  promoter       AmpR promoter: bla
   2235..3095    +  CDS            AmpR: β-lactamase; bla; confers resistance to ampicillin, carbenicillin, and related antibiotics
   3266..3854    +  rep_origin     ori: high-copy-number ColE1/pMB1/pBR322/pUC origin of replication
   4037..4129    +  CDS            lacI (fragment): lac repressor; lacI; The lac repressor binds to the lac operator to inhibit transcription in E. coli. This inhibition can be relieved by adding lactose or isopropyl-β-D-thiogalactopyranoside (IPTG).
   4142..4163    +  protein_bind   CAP binding site: CAP binding activates transcription in the presence of cAMP. E. coli catabolite activator protein
   4178..4208    +  promoter       lac promoter: promoter for the E. coli lac operon
   4216..4232    +  protein_bind   lac operator: The lac repressor binds to the lac operator to inhibit transcription in E. coli. This inhibition can be relieved by adding lactose or isopropyl-β-D-thiogalactopyranoside (IPTG). lac repressor encoded by lacI
   4277..4295    +  promoter       T3 promoter: promoter for bacteriophage T3 RNA polymerase
   4323..4549    +  promoter       RSV promoter: Rous sarcoma virus enhancer/promoter
   4550..4730    +  LTR            5' LTR (truncated): truncated 5' long terminal repeat (LTR) from HIV-1
   4777..4902    +  misc_feature   HIV-1 Ψ: packaging signal of human immunodeficiency virus type 1
   4886..5249    +  CDS            HIV-1 gag (fragment): gag protein from human immunodeficiency virus 1; gag
   5395..5628    +  misc_feature   RRE: The Rev response element (RRE) of HIV-1 allows for Rev-dependent mRNA export from the nucleus to the cytoplasm.
   6005..6105    +  CDS            Rev (fragment): human immunodeficiency virus 1 (HIV-1) Rev protein; rev; enhances nuclear export of unspliced and incompletely spliced viral mRNAs
   6124..6240    +  misc_feature   cPPT/CTS: central polypurine tract and central termination sequence of HIV-1
   6274..6294    +  protein_bind   attB4: mutant version of attB; core recombination site for the Gateway® BP reaction BP Clonase™
   6294..7505    +  promoter       UbC promoter: human ubiquitin C promoter
   7511..7530    +  protein_bind   attB1 (fragment): mutant version of attB; recombination site for the Gateway® BP reaction BP Clonase™
   7569..8339    +  CDS            miniTurbo: N-terminally truncated mutant of the E. coli biotin ligase BioID engineered for improved catalytic efficiency (Branon et al., 2018)
   8392..8413    -  protein_bind   attB2 (fragment): mutant version of attB; recombination site for the Gateway® BP reaction BP Clonase™
   8446..9034    +  misc_feature   WPRE: woodchuck hepatitis virus posttranscriptional regulatory element
   9048..83      +  promoter       PGK promoter (across the origin): mouse phosphoglycerate kinase 1 promoter
