[The description below was written by a language model from this plasmid's Addgene catalogue record and pLannotate feature annotations shown in this document.]
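Description:
p663-UBC-PM-miniTurbo-V5_IDG-K is a lentiviral mammalian expression plasmid built on the pDest663 Gateway destination backbone, carrying a plasma-membrane-targeted miniTurbo biotin ligase with a C-terminal V5 epitope. It is propagated in E. coli under ampicillin selection (AmpR with its bla promoter). The feature table annotates a ColE1/pUC-type origin, although the catalogue entry lists the plasmid as low copy. An f1 origin, an SV40 origin and remnants of lac/T7/T3 cloning-vector elements are also present.

The viral portion has the layout of a third-generation transfer vector. An RSV promoter drives a truncated HIV-1 5' LTR, followed by the Ψ packaging signal with a partial gag sequence, the RRE for Rev-dependent RNA export, and the cPPT/CTS. A second truncated LTR and an SV40 polyadenylation signal close the unit.

Within it, the human ubiquitin C promoter, flanked by attB4 and attB1 sites left by multisite Gateway recombination, drives the miniTurbo coding sequence, which ends before an attB2 site. The plasma membrane targeting motif and the V5 tag are described in the catalogue entry but are not annotated separately in the feature table. A WPRE downstream enhances transcript expression. A mouse PGK promoter driving puromycin N-acetyltransferase then allows selection of transduced cells.

The plasmid was generated within the Illuminating the Druggable Genome programme's kinase resource centre. It serves as a plasma membrane localisation control for proximity-dependent biotinylation proteomics, giving a compartment-matched background for comparison with miniTurbo-fused understudied kinases when building protein-proximity networks.
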