Addgene plasmid #214454: p663-UBC-PM-miniTurbo-V5_IDG-K
Purpose: Gateway destination clone of PM-miniTurbo (plasma membrane control) tagged with C-terminal V5 for generating protein-proximity networks using proximity-dependent biotinylation proteomics
Depositing lab: Ben Major. Depositing organization: Washington University in Saint Louis.
Backbone
  Vector backbone: pDest663
  Backbone manufacturer: PEL
  Backbone size w/o insert (bp): 9019
  Vector type: Mammalian Expression, Lentiviral ; Gateway Destination
  Selectable markers: Puromycin
Growth in bacteria
  Bacterial resistance: Ampicillin, 100 μg/mL
  Growth temperature: 30°C
  Growth strain: Stbl3
  Copy number: Low Copy
Gene/Insert
  Gene/Insert name: PM-miniTurbo-V5 (alt name: PM-miniTurbo)
  Species: Other
  Promoter: Ubiquitin
  Tag / fusion protein: V5 (C terminal on insert)
  Cloning method: Gateway Cloning
Terms and licenses: Academic/Nonprofit Terms; Industry Terms: Not Available to Industry
Depositor comments: These plasmids were generated as part of the Illuminating the Druggable Genome (IDG) program sponsored by the NIH Common Fund. The goal of this program is to identify, gather, and distribute information and resources for proteins that currently are not well-studied yet belong to commonly drug-targeted protein families: protein kinases, non-olfactory G-protein coupled receptors (GPCRs), and ion channels. The IDG program is designed to develop fundamental research tools for understudied proteins, elucidate their function, and disseminate the IDG-related resources and data to the greater scientific community. These lentiviral gateway destination plasmids were generated, as part of the Kinase-Data and Resource Generating Center (DRGC), using the single fragment or multisite gateway cloning technology. They were used for generating proteomics-based protein-interaction and protein-proximity networks that can be accessed through the kinase-DRGC website https://darkkinome.org/. Each plasmid has either an N- or C-terminal fusion protein (Flag/ V5/V5-miniTurbo/V5-TurboID/miniTurbo-V5/TurboID-V5) tagged understudied kinase driven under either a CMV or Ubiquitin (UBC) promoter. All inserts in the pENTR plasmids used to generate the deposited destination plasmids were end-sequenced and insert size validated prior to multi-site gateway cloning. The combined insert size of the single fragment or three fragment destination plasmids were confirmed by restriction digestion (BsrGI, and EcoRV for pDest667; BsrGI, EcoRV, and BstZ17I for pDest663; and BsrGI for pHAGE) and all plasmids were partially sequenced to ensure in-frame ORFs and fusion tags.
How to cite: p663-UBC-PM-miniTurbo-V5_IDG-K was a gift from Ben Major (Addgene plasmid # 214454 ; http://n2t.net/addgene:214454 ; RRID:Addgene_214454)
