>Addgene plasmid #214454 | p663-UBC-PM-miniTurbo-V5_IDG-K | depositor partial sequence | sequence record 418392 | DK30
TGAAGCTCCGGTTTTGAACT
