>Addgene plasmid #214454 | p663-UBC-PM-miniTurbo-V5_IDG-K | depositor partial sequence | sequence record 418393 | DK31
CATAGCGTAAAAGGAGCAACA
